Addgene plasmid #224270: pProEx Rac1(G12C, K96H) CL
Purpose: Protein purification of Rac1 (G12C, K96H)
Depositing lab: Kevan Shokat. Depositing organization: University of California, San Francisco (UCSF). Publication: Targeting Ras-, Rho-, and Rab-family GTPases via a conserved cryptic pocket. Morstein J, Bowcut V, Fernando M, Yang Y, Zhu L, Jenkins ML, Evans JT, Guiley KZ, Peacock DM, Krahnke S, Lin Z, Taran KA, Huang BJ, Stephen AG, Burke JE, Lightstone FC, Shokat KM. Cell. 2024 Sep 6:S0092-8674(24)00908-5. doi: 10.1016/j.cell.2024.08.017. PubMed 39255801.
Backbone
  Vector backbone: pProEx
  Vector type: Bacterial Expression
Growth in bacteria
  Bacterial resistance: Ampicillin, 100 μg/mL
  Growth temperature: 37°C
  Growth strain: DH5alpha
  Copy number: Unknown
Gene/Insert
  Gene/Insert name: Rac1
  Species: H. sapiens (human)
  Mutation: G12C, K96H
  Entrez Gene: RAC1 (a.k.a. MIG5, MRD48, Rac-1, TC-25, p21-Rac1)
  Cloning method: Gene Synthesis
Terms and licenses: Academic/Nonprofit Terms; Industry Terms: Not Available to Industry
How to cite: pProEx Rac1(G12C, K96H) CL was a gift from Kevan Shokat (Addgene plasmid # 224270 ; http://n2t.net/addgene:224270 ; RRID:Addgene_224270)
