[The description below was written by a language model from this plasmid's Addgene catalogue record and pLannotate feature annotations shown in this document.]
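Description:
pProEx Rac1(G12C, K96H) CL is a 5.3 kb bacterial expression plasmid built on the pProEx backbone for producing recombinant human Rac1, a Rho-family small GTPase, in E. coli for protein purification. It is maintained through a ColE1/pMB1-type origin and selected with ampicillin via the β-lactamase gene under its native promoter. An f1 phage origin is also present, along with remnants of pBR322-derived bom and rop sequences. The catalogue lists the copy number as unknown.

The expression cassette places a lac operator upstream of an open reading frame that begins with a polyhistidine affinity tag (annotated as a partial match to an 8xHis tag), followed by a TEV protease recognition site and then the Rac1 coding sequence. The tag can therefore be used for metal-affinity capture and subsequently cleaved off. The annotation does not name the driving promoter. Only short fragment matches to other bacterial promoters appear upstream of the operator, so its identity is not stated in the record. A plasmid-borne lacI gene driven by the lacIq promoter supplies abundant lac repressor, keeping expression off until it is relieved with IPTG. Transcription ends at the rrnB T1 and T2 terminators, which lie downstream of a 5S rRNA segment.

The insert was made by gene synthesis and carries two substitutions, G12C and K96H. It is annotated as a Rac1 fragment, so it may not match the full-length reference. The meaning of the "CL" suffix is not explained in the record. The associated work concerns targeting Ras-, Rho- and Rab-family GTPases through a conserved cryptic pocket, which is consistent with using the purified mutant protein in biochemical or ligand-binding studies.
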