Features (pLannotate 1.2.2; 22 found; start..end, strand, type, name):
      3..20      +  promoter       tet promoter (fragment): E. coli promoter for tetracycline efflux protein gene
     16..117     -  CDS            yciV (fragment): RNAAM_ECOLI - Also known as trpH From Escherichia coli (strain K12).
    192..208     +  promoter       EM7 promoter (fragment): synthetic bacterial promoter&nbsp
    230..246     +  protein_bind   lac operator: The lac repressor binds to the lac operator to inhibit transcription in E. coli. This inhibition can be relieved by adding lactose or isopropyl-β-D-thiogalactopyranoside (IPTG). lac repressor encoded by lacI
    277..296     +  CDS            8xHis (fragment): 8xHis affinity tag
    318..338     +  CDS            TEV site: tobacco etch virus (TEV) protease recognition and cleavage site
    351..883     +  CDS            Rac1 (fragment): human Rac family small GTPase 1
   1057..1172    +  ncRNA          5S rRNA: Accession: RF00001 - 5S ribosomal RNA
   1176..1262    +  terminator     rrnB T1 terminator: Escherichia coli rrnB; transcription terminator T1 from the E. coli rrnB gene
   1354..1381    +  terminator     rrnB T2 terminator: transcription terminator T2 from the E. coli rrnB gene
   1400..1491    +  promoter       AmpR promoter: bla
   1492..2352    +  CDS            AmpR: β-lactamase; bla; confers resistance to ampicillin, carbenicillin, and related antibiotics
   2523..3111    +  rep_origin     ori: high-copy-number ColE1/pMB1/pBR322/pUC origin of replication
   3297..3348    -  misc_feature   bom (fragment): basis of mobility region from pBR322
   3359..3787    -  rep_origin     f1 ori (sequence partly withheld): f1 bacteriophage origin of replication; arrow indicates direction of (+) strand synthesis
   3792..3808    -  CDS            lacZα (fragment): LacZα fragment of β-galactosidase; lacZ fragment
   3809..3860    -  misc_feature   bom (fragment): basis of mobility region from pBR322
   3861..3877    +  misc_feature   bom (fragment): basis of mobility region from pBR322
   3893..3931    -  misc_feature   bom (fragment): basis of mobility region from pBR322
   4033..4073    -  CDS            rop (fragment): Rop protein, which maintains plasmids at low copy number; rop
   4117..4194    +  promoter       lacIq promoter: lacI (mutant); In the lacIq allele, a single base change in the promoter boosts expression of the lacI gene about 10-fold.
   4195..5277    +  CDS            lacI: lac repressor; lacI; The lac repressor binds to the lac operator to inhibit transcription in E. coli. This inhibition can be relieved by adding lactose or isopropyl-β-D-thiogalactopyranoside (IPTG).
>Addgene plasmid #224270 | pProEx Rac1(G12C, K96H) CL | addgene full sequence | sequence record 455362 | Addgene NGS Result
GTTTGACAGCTTATCATCGACTGCACGGTGCACCAATGCTTCTGGCGTCAGGCAGCCATCGGAAGCTGTG
GTATGGCTGTGCAGGTCGTAAATCACTGCATAATTCGTGTCGCTCAAGGCGCACTCCCGTTCTGGATAAT
GTTTTTTGCGCCGACATCATAACGGTTCTGGCAAATATTCTGAAATGAGCTGTTGACAATTAATCATCCG
GTCCGTATAATCTGTGGAATTGTGAGCGGATAACAATTTCACACAGGAAACAGACCATGTCGTACTACCA
TCACCATCACCATCACGATTACGATATCCCAACGACCGAAAACCTGTATTTTCAGGGCGCCATGGGATCC
ATGCAGGCCATCAAGAGTGTGGTGGTGGGAGACTGTGCTGTAGGTAAAACTAGCCTACTGATCAGTTACA
CAACCAATGCATTTCCTGGAGAATATATCCCTACTGTCTTTGACAATTATTCTGCCAATGTTATGGTAGA
TGGAAAACCGGTGAATCTGGGCTTATGGGATACAGCTGGACAAGAAGATTATGACAGATTACGCCCCCTA
TCCTATCCGCAAACAGATGTGTTCTTAATTAGCTTTTCCCTTGTGAGTCCTGCATCATTTGAAAATGTCC
GTGCACATTGGTATCCTGAGGTGCGGCACCACAGTCCCAACACTCCCATCATCCTAGTGGGAACTAAACT
TGATCTTAGGGATGATAAAGACACGATCGAGAAACTGAAGGAGAAGAAGCTGACTCCCATCACCTATCCG
CAGGGTCTAGCCATGGCTAAGGAGATTGGTGCTGTAAAATACCTGGAGAGCTCGGCGCTCACACAGCGAG
GCCTCAAGACAGTGTTTGACGAAGCGATCCGAGCAGTCCTCTGAGAATTCAAAGGCCTACGTCGACGAGC
TCACTAGTCGCGGCCGCTTTCGAATCTAGAGCCTGCAGTCTCGAGGCATGCGGTACCAAGCTTGGCTGTT
TTGGCGGATGAGAGAAGATTTTCAGCCTGATACAGATTAAATCAGAACGCAGAAGCGGTCTGATAAAACA
GAATTTGCCTGGCGGCAGTAGCGCGGTGGTCCCACCTGACCCCATGCCGAACTCAGAAGTGAAACGCCGT
AGCGCCGATGGTAGTGTGGGGTCTCCCCATGCGAGAGTAGGGAACTGCCAGGCATCAAATAAAACGAAAG
GCTCAGTCGAAAGACTGGGCCTTTCGTTTTATCTGTTGTTTGTCGGTGAACGCTCTCCTGAGTAGGACAA
ATCCGCCGGGAGCGGATTTGAACGTTGCGAAGCAACGGCCCGGAGGGTGGCGGGCAGGACGCCCGCCATA
AACTGCCAGGCATCAAATTAAGCAGAAGGCCATCCTGACGGATGGCCTTTTTGCGTTTCTACAAACTCTT
TTGTTTATTTTTCTAAATACATTCAAATATGTATCCGCTCATGAGACAATAACCCTGATAAATGCTTCAA
TAATATTGAAAAAGGAAGAGTATGAGTATTCAACATTTCCGTGTCGCCCTTATTCCCTTTTTTGCGGCAT
TTTGCCTTCCTGTTTTTGCTCACCCAGAAACGCTGGTGAAAGTAAAAGATGCTGAAGATCAGTTGGGTGC
ACGAGTGGGTTACATCGAACTGGATCTCAACAGCGGTAAGATCCTTGAGAGTTTTCGCCCCGAAGAACGT
TTTCCAATGATGAGCACTTTTAAAGTTCTGCTATGTGGCGCGGTATTATCCCGTGTTGACGCCGGGCAAG
AGCAACTCGGTCGCCGCATACACTATTCTCAGAATGACTTGGTTGAGTACTCACCAGTCACAGAAAAGCA
TCTTACGGATGGCATGACAGTAAGAGAATTATGCAGTGCTGCCATAACCATGAGTGATAACACTGCGGCC
AACTTACTTCTGACAACGATCGGAGGACCGAAGGAGCTAACCGCTTTTTTGCACAACATGGGGGATCATG
TAACTCGCCTTGATCGTTGGGAACCGGAGCTGAATGAAGCCATACCAAACGACGAGCGTGACACCACGAT
GCCTGTAGCAATGGCAACAACGTTGCGCAAACTATTAACTGGCGAACTACTTACTCTAGCTTCCCGGCAA
CAATTAATAGACTGGATGGAGGCGGATAAAGTTGCAGGACCACTTCTGCGCTCGGCCCTTCCGGCTGGCT
GGTTTATTGCTGATAAATCTGGAGCCGGTGAGCGTGGGTCTCGCGGTATCATTGCAGCACTGGGGCCAGA
TGGTAAGCCCTCCCGTATCGTAGTTATCTACACGACGGGGAGTCAGGCAACTATGGATGAACGAAATAGA
CAGATCGCTGAGATAGGTGCCTCACTGATTAAGCATTGGTAACTGTCAGACCAAGTTTACTCATATATAC
TTTAGATTGATTTAAAACTTCATTTTTAATTTAAAAGGATCTAGGTGAAGATCCTTTTTGATAATCTCAT
GACCAAAATCCCTTAACGTGAGTTTTCGTTCCACTGAGCGTCAGACCCCGTAGAAAAGATCAAAGGATCT
TCTTGAGATCCTTTTTTTCTGCGCGTAATCTGCTGCTTGCAAACAAAAAAACCACCGCTACCAGCGGTGG
TTTGTTTGCCGGATCAAGAGCTACCAACTCTTTTTCCGAAGGTAACTGGCTTCAGCAGAGCGCAGATACC
AAATACTGTCCTTCTAGTGTAGCCGTAGTTAGGCCACCACTTCAAGAACTCTGTAGCACCGCCTACATAC
CTCGCTCTGCTAATCCTGTTACCAGTGGCTGCTGCCAGTGGCGATAAGTCGTGTCTTACCGGGTTGGACT
CAAGACGATAGTTACCGGATAAGGCGCAGCGGTCGGGCTGAACGGGGGGTTCGTGCACACAGCCCAGCTT
GGAGCGAACGACCTACACCGAACTGAGATACCTACAGCGTGAGCTATGAGAAAGCGCCACGCTTCCCGAA
GGGAGAAAGGCGGACAGGTATCCGGTAAGCGGCAGGGTCGGAACAGGAGAGCGCACGAGGGAGCTTCCAG
GGGGAAACGCCTGGTATCTTTATAGTCCTGTCGGGTTTCGCCACCTCTGACTTGAGCGTCGATTTTTGTG
ATGCTCGTCAGGGGGGCGGAGCCTATGGAAAAACGCCAGCAACGCGGCCTTTTTACGGTTCCTGGCCTTT
TGCTGGCCTTTTGCTCACATGTTCTTTCCTGCGTTATCCCCTGATTCTGTGGATAACCGTATTACCGCCT
TTGAGTGAGCTGATACCGCTCGCCGCAGCCGAACGACCGAGCGCAGCGAGTCAGTGAGCGAGGAAGCGGA
AGAGCGCCTGATGCGGTATTTTCTCCTTACGCATCTGTGCGGTATTTCACACCGCATAATTTTGTTAAAA
TTCGCGTTAAATTTTTGTTAAATCAGCTCATTTTTTAACCAATAGGCCGAAATCGGCAAAATCCCTTATA
AATCAAAAGAATAGACCGAGATAGGGT
[37 nt withheld, positions 3458-3494]
AAAGAACGTGGACTCCAACGTCAAAGG
[49 nt withheld, positions 3522-3570]
T
[91 nt withheld, positions 3572-3662]
G
[124 nt withheld, positions 3664-3787]
CCCATTCGCCATTCAGGCTGCTATGGTGCACTCTCAGTACAATCTGCTCTGATGCCGCATAGTTAAGCCA
GTACCAGTCACGTAGCGATATCGCTACGTGACTGGTACACTCCGCTATCGCTACGTGACTGGGTCATGGC
TGCGCCCCGACACCCGCCAACACCCGCTGACGCGCCCTGACGGGCTTGTCTGCTCCCGGCATCCGCTTAC
AGACAAGCTGTGACCGTCTCCGGGAGCTGCATGTGTCAGAGGTTTTCACCGTCATCACCGAAACGCGCGA
GGCAGCAGATCAATTCGCGCGCGAAGGCGAAGCGGCATGCATTTACGTTGACACCATCGAATGGTGCAAA
ACCTTTCGCGGTATGGCATGATAGCGCCCGGAAGAGAGTCAATTCAGGGTGGTGAATGTGAAACCAGTAA
CGTTATACGATGTCGCAGAGTATGCCGGTGTCTCTTATCAGACCGTTTCCCGCGTGGTGAACCAGGCCAG
CCACGTTTCTGCGAAAACGCGGGAAAAAGTGGAAGCGGCGATGGCGGAGCTGAATTACATTCCCAACCGC
GTGGCACAACAACTGGCGGGCAAACAGTCGTTGCTGATTGGCGTTGCCACCTCCAGTCTGGCCCTGCACG
CGCCGTCGCAAATTGTCGCGGCGATTAAATCTCGCGCCGATCAACTGGGTGCCAGCGTGGTGGTGTCGAT
GGTAGAACGAAGCGGCGTCGAAGCCTGTAAAGCGGCGGTGCACAATCTTCTCGCGCAACGCGTCAGTGGG
CTGATCATTAACTATCCGCTGGATGACCAGGATGCCATTGCTGTGGAAGCTGCCTGCACTAATGTTCCGG
CGTTATTTCTTGATGTCTCTGACCAGACACCCATCAACAGTATTATTTTCTCCCATGAAGACGGTACGCG
ACTGGGCGTGGAGCATCTGGTCGCATTGGGTCACCAGCAAATCGCGCTGTTAGCGGGCCCATTAAGTTCT
GTCTCGGCGCGTCTGCGTCTGGCTGGCTGGCATAAATATCTCACTCGCAATCAAATTCAGCCGATAGCGG
AACGGGAAGGCGACTGGAGTGCCATGTCCGGTTTTCAACAAACCATGCAAATGCTGAATGAGGGCATCGT
TCCCACTGCGATGCTGGTTGCCAACGATCAGATGGCGCTGGGCGCAATGCGCGCCATTACCGAGTCCGGG
CTGCGCGTTGGTGCGGATATCTCGGTAGTGGGATACGACGATACCGAAGACAGCTCATGTTATATCCCGC
CGTTAACCACCATCAAACAGGATTTTCGCCTGCTGGGGCAAACCAGCGTGGACCGCTTGCTGCAACTCTC
TCAGGGCCAGGCGGTGAAGGGCAATCAGCTGTTGCCCGTCTCACTGGTGAAAAGAAAAACCACCCTGGCA
CCCAATACGCAAACCGCCTCTCCCCGCGCGTTGGCCGATTCATTAATGCAGCTGGCACGACAGGTTTCCC
GACTGGAAAGCGGGCAGTGAGCGCAACGCAATTAATGTAAGTTAGCGCGAATTGATCTG
